>Addgene plasmid #29274 | pEMS1600 | addgene partial sequence | sequence record 38882 | LacZ-R 5'-GACAGTATCGGCCTCAGGAA-3'
AACCAGGCAAAGCGCCATTCGCCATTCAGGCTGCGCAACTGTTGGGAAGGGCGATCGGTGCGGGCCTCTT
CGCTATTACGCCAGCTGGCGAAAGGGGGATGTGCTGCAAGGCGATTAAGTTGGGTAACGCCAGGGTTTTC
CCAGTCACGACGTTGTAAAACGACGGGATCCGCCATGGTGGCGGAAGTTCCTATACCTTTTGAAGAATAG
GAACTTCGGAATAGGAACTTCCTGTGGAGAGAAAGGCAAAGTGGATGTCAGTAAGACCAATAGGTGCCTA
TCAGAAACGCAAGAGTCTTCTCTGTCTCGACAAGCCCAGTTTCTATTGGTCTCCTTAAACCTGTCTTGTA
ACCTTGATACTTACGGCGCGCCACGCGTGGCCGGCCTTTCTAAACAGTAAGTTGAGTATAATCCGTAGGG
GAAGGCCAGGTATAATCCGTAGGGGAAGGCCAGAAGCAAATTTACAACTCTTCCACTGCAAAAGAGGTGC
GAGTTACTCTGATAGCAAAGGAGCTAAGAAGGGCCCCGTGCCCAATTCACCTATCCCCGGCCACAGAAGC
GCACACCGCAGCTAGCTAGCGGGGACCCCAGGACGATCCGACCGCAGCCCCCGGCGCCCCAAAGTCCGGC
AGCTGGGGTGTTGTCGCCAGCGCCTGCGCCTCCTGGGAGCTTCCACCGAGACGCCCTCGCCAGAGCCCAG
GAGGAGTCGGGCCCAGGCCGCGCGTCTGTCCCCTGCCCGT
