>Addgene plasmid #29274 | pEMS1600 | addgene partial sequence | sequence record 39243 | pEMS1307-fwd 5'-ccgcacgtctaagaaaccat-3'
AAAATAGGCGTATCACGAGGCCCTTTCGTCTTCAAGAATTAATTCCGATCATATTCAATAACCCTTAATG
AATTCGAGCTCCTAGGCCGGCCTGCTAAGCTCCTCTTTATGGATGGAAATAGTGGATATTTTTTTCCTGA
GCTCACCTTTTGGCTTAAGTAGGGAGATTAAAGAATGCAGGCCTAACAATTTAGAGGGTTTTCTGGCTTA
AAAAGTAGAAAATACATCTGTAAACCTGATTTTAAACATCATAATCTTCTTATTTCAGGGTATCGACAGC
ACATAAAATACATACAGCTGGATAACCAAGCTATTTAGCCTCAGTTAACTTTTTTTCTTTTAGATTGCCA
AAAAGATTAAATCCTAAAATGTGGGCATACAGTCTTTTTCAATTTGAATTTTAAATTATTTAAACCAAAG
CTACCATTCTGCATATTTAACAAGCATTCATTTAATGTGCCACTTTTGTACAGCATAACCATTGGATAAC
CAAACTGTCACCACTGAAACATACAGTTAGAGTCTATTTGTTTTAACTTCCTTATTCTAATATACACAAT
ATGTGGATGTGTGTGTGTGTGTGTGTAAGACACATATATTTATATATAAACAATACACATTACACAGTAA
CATATATGTAAGGTTATACACGCACACCATTTTAACAAAGTAACTAGCAAATTAATAGCCAGATAATTGG
GTATGATCTATTCAGAAGTGTAATTGTTGTCTTATTTTAGTCTTTTCCACCTATTTTAATGCCCACATTT
GCAGAGCCACACAAATAAACC
