[The description below was written by a language model from this plasmid's Addgene catalogue record.]
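Description:
pEMS1600 is a plasmid from the Pleiades Promoter Project, a collection of constructs built to test compact human regulatory sequences ("MiniPromoters") for their ability to drive selective gene expression in the brain. It is based on the large pEMS1313 backbone (about 18.8 kb without insert) and is maintained in E. coli as a high-copy plasmid under ampicillin selection. The record does not list the origin of replication or the other elements that make up this sizeable backbone, and no feature table is available, so the purpose of most of the backbone sequence cannot be stated from the record.

The insert is Ple129, a roughly 3.9 kb MiniPromoter derived from the human MKI67 locus, which encodes the proliferation marker antigen Ki-67. It was cloned by restriction digestion into an FseI site, with the same enzyme used at both ends; whether the sites survived cloning is not recorded. The insert is a regulatory sequence rather than a coding sequence. It sits upstream of a backbone-encoded reporter cassette described as Intron-LacZ-NLS: an intron, a type of element generally included to improve transgene expression, followed by lacZ encoding β-galactosidase carrying a nuclear localization signal. Cells in which Ple129 is active should therefore show nuclear β-galactosidase staining, which makes individual expressing cells easier to identify.

The construct serves to characterize the expression pattern conferred by the Ple129 MiniPromoter, as reported in the associated MiniPromoter toolbox study. The delivery route and host organism used for that analysis are not stated in the record.
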