Addgene plasmid #29274: pEMS1600
Purpose: Pleiades (Ple) MiniPromoter expression pattern described in Portales-Casamar et al., PNAS, 2010 (PMID: 20807748).Pleiades (Ple) MiniPromoter expression pattern described in Portales-Casamar et al., PN
Depositing lab: Elizabeth Simpson. Depositing organization: University of British Columbia. Publication: A regulatory toolbox of MiniPromoters to drive selective expression in the brain. Portales-Casamar E, Swanson DJ, Liu L, de Leeuw CN, Banks KG, Ho Sui SJ, Fulton DL, Ali J, Amirabbasi M, Arenillas DJ, Babyak N, Black SF, Bonaguro RJ, Brauer E, Candido TR, Castellarin M, Chen J, Chen Y, Cheng JC, Chopra V, Docking TR, Dreolini L, D'Souza CA, Flynn EK, Glenn R, Hatakka K, Hearty TG, Imanian B, Jiang S, Khorasan-zadeh S, Komljenovic I, Laprise S, Liao NY, Lim JS, Lithwick S, Liu F, Liu J, Lu M, McConechy M, McLeod AJ, Milisavljevic M, Mis J, O'Connor K, Palma B, Palmquist DL, Schmouth JF, Swanson MI, Tam B, Ticoll A, Turner JL, Varhol R, Vermeulen J, Watkins RF, Wilson G, Wong BK, Wong SH, Wong TY, Yang GS, Ypsilanti AR, Jones SJ, Holt RA, Goldowitz D, Wasserman WW, Simpson EM. Proc Natl Acad Sci U S A. 2010 Sep 21. 107(38):16589-94. 10.1073/pnas.1009158107 PubMed 20807748.
Backbone
  Vector backbone: pEMS1313
  Backbone size w/o insert (bp): 18843
  Vector type: Pleiades Promoter Project [sic, Pleaides Plieades]
Growth in bacteria
  Bacterial resistance: Ampicillin, 100 μg/mL
  Growth temperature: 37°C
  Growth strain: DH5alpha
  Growth instructions: DH10B
  Copy number: High Copy
Gene/Insert
  Gene/Insert name: Ple129 (alt names: MKI67; Antigen KI-67)
  Species: H. sapiens (human)
  Insert size (bp): 3900
  Entrez Gene: MKI67 (a.k.a. KIA, MIB-, MIB-1, PPP1R105)
  Tag / fusion protein: Intron-LacZ-NLS (C terminal on backbone)
  Cloning method: Restriction Enzyme; 5′ cloning site FseI (unknown if destroyed); 3′ cloning site FseI (unknown if destroyed)
  Sequencing primers: 5′ Unknown
Terms and licenses: Academic/Nonprofit Terms; Industry Terms
How to cite: pEMS1600 was a gift from Elizabeth Simpson (Addgene plasmid # 29274 ; http://n2t.net/addgene:29274 ; RRID:Addgene_29274)
